Addgene plasmid #103147: LSB-hsa-let-7b-3p
Purpose: Used to sense miRNA activity using fluorescence based tools. hsa-let-7b-3p target in 3' UTR of of mKate. miRNA activity can be measured by the repression of mKate2 relative to EBFP2 fluorescent proteins . Plasmid is inherently unstable; please see Depositor Comments
Depositing lab: Ron Weiss. Depositing organization: Massachusetts Institute of Technology. Publication: A mixed antagonistic/synergistic miRNA repression model enables accurate predictions of multi-input miRNA sensor activity. Gam JJ, Babb J, Weiss R. Nat Commun. 2018 Jun 22;9(1):2430. doi: 10.1038/s41467-018-04575-0. PubMed 29934631.
Backbone
  Vector backbone: Low Sensor Backbone (LSB)
  Vector type: Mammalian Expression, Synthetic Biology
Growth in bacteria
  Bacterial resistance: Ampicillin and Kanamycin, 100 & 50 μg/mL
  Growth temperature: 30°C
  Growth strain: NEB Stable
  Copy number: High Copy
Gene/Insert
  Gene/Insert name: hsa-let-7b-3p target
  Species: H. sapiens (human)
  Entrez Gene: MIRLET7B (a.k.a. LET7B, MIRNLET7B, hsa-let-7b, let-7b)
  Promoter: EF-1a
  Cloning method: Gibson Cloning
Terms and licenses: Academic/Nonprofit Terms; Industry Terms: Not Available to Industry
Depositor comments: Please note that this plasmid is inherently unstable due to a repeating poly A element. We recommend performing a diagnostic digest on multiple colonies upon receipt. The depositors would like to note the presence of several discrepancies between the depositor sequence and physical plasmid sequence. In particular, the sequences upstream and downstream of the puromycin coding region have 10 bp insertions which do not affect the ability to perform puromycin selection. The sequences for those regions within the physical plasmids are as follows: Upstream of Puro: GAATTCGACCGCCTGTCTCAAGGTGCCACC; Downstream of Puro: GCTTTGAGACTACGCGTGAATTCACTCCTC.
How to cite: LSB-hsa-let-7b-3p was a gift from Ron Weiss (Addgene plasmid # 103147 ; http://n2t.net/addgene:103147 ; RRID:Addgene_103147)
