[The description below was written by a language model from this plasmid's Addgene catalogue record and pLannotate feature annotations shown in this document.]
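Description:
LSB-hsa-let-7b-3p is a mammalian expression plasmid of about 11 kb, built on the Low Sensor Backbone (LSB) and designed as a two-colour fluorescent sensor of microRNA activity. In bacteria it replicates from a high-copy ColE1/pUC-type origin and carries both AmpR (β-lactamase) and KanR (aminoglycoside phosphotransferase) markers, so it is selected on ampicillin plus kanamycin. A puromycin N-acetyltransferase gene followed by a rabbit β-globin poly(A) signal provides selection in mammalian cells, although no promoter is annotated directly upstream of it.

The payload consists of two parallel transcription units, each driven by the human EF-1α core promoter with its intron A and terminated by a β-globin 3' region and poly(A) signal. One unit encodes the red fluorescent protein mKate2 and, according to the catalogue entry, carries a target site for human let-7b-3p in its 3' UTR. This site is not annotated separately but would fall in the unannotated stretch between the mKate2 coding sequence and the poly(A) signal. The other unit encodes the blue protein EBFP2 with no miRNA target and serves as an internal reference. When let-7b-3p is active in a transfected cell, mKate2 output is repressed while EBFP2 is not, so the mKate2-to-EBFP2 ratio reports miRNA activity independently of plasmid dose. The attB1, attB2 and attB4 sites flanking the promoters and reporters are remnants of Gateway assembly, and the insert itself was introduced by Gibson cloning.

The depositor notes that the repeated poly(A) elements make the plasmid inherently unstable. The deposited and sequenced records also differ slightly, including short insertions on either side of the puromycin gene that reportedly do not impair selection.
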