Features (pLannotate 1.2.2; 28 found; start..end, strand, type, name):
     87..675     -  rep_origin     ori: high-copy-number ColE1/pMB1/pBR322/pUC origin of replication
    846..1706    -  CDS            AmpR: β-lactamase; bla; confers resistance to ampicillin, carbenicillin, and related antibiotics
   1707..1778    -  promoter       AmpR promoter: bla
   1857..2456    +  CDS            PuroR: puromycin N-acetyltransferase; pac from Streptomyces alboniger; confers resistance to puromycin
   2461..2541    +  CDS            HBB (fragment): HBB_PONPY - Experimental evidence at transcript level: Swiss-Prot protein existence level 2. Involved in oxygen transport from the lung to the various peripheral tissues. From Pongo pygmaeus (Bornean orangutan).
   2612..2667    +  polyA_signal   β-globin poly(A) signal: rabbit β-globin polyadenylation signal (Gil and Proudfoot, 1987)
   3646..3666    +  protein_bind   attB4: mutant version of attB; core recombination site for the Gateway® BP reaction BP Clonase™
   3734..3945    +  promoter       EF-1α core promoter: core promoter for human elongation factor EF-1α
   3946..4884    +  intron         EF-1α intron A: intron upstream of the start codon of human EF-1α
   4911..4931    +  protein_bind   attB1: mutant version of attB; core recombination site for the Gateway® BP reaction BP Clonase™
   4951..5646    +  CDS            mKate2: mKate2 is a basic (constitutively fluorescent) red fluorescent protein published in 2009, derived from Entacmaea quadricolor. It is reported to be a rapidly-maturing monomer with moderate acid sensitivity.
   5666..5690    -  protein_bind   attB2: mutant version of attB; recombination site for the Gateway® BP reaction BP Clonase™
   5834..5908    +  CDS            HBB (fragment): HBB_PONPY - Experimental evidence at transcript level: Swiss-Prot protein existence level 2. Involved in oxygen transport from the lung to the various peripheral tissues. From Pongo pygmaeus (Bornean orangutan).
   5979..6034    +  polyA_signal   β-globin poly(A) signal: rabbit β-globin polyadenylation signal (Gil and Proudfoot, 1987)
   6418..6443    +  misc_feature   SA: splice acceptor site
   7115..7135    +  protein_bind   attB4: mutant version of attB; core recombination site for the Gateway® BP reaction BP Clonase™
   7203..7414    +  promoter       EF-1α core promoter: core promoter for human elongation factor EF-1α
   7415..8353    +  intron         EF-1α intron A: intron upstream of the start codon of human EF-1α
   8380..8400    +  protein_bind   attB1: mutant version of attB; core recombination site for the Gateway® BP reaction BP Clonase™
   8411..9127    +  CDS            EBFP2: EBFP2 is a basic (constitutively fluorescent) blue fluorescent protein published in 2007, derived from Aequorea victoria. It is reported to be a rapidly-maturing monomer with moderate acid sensitivity.
   9135..9159    -  protein_bind   attB2: mutant version of attB; recombination site for the Gateway® BP reaction BP Clonase™
   9163..9243    +  CDS            HBB (fragment): HBB_PONPY - Experimental evidence at transcript level: Swiss-Prot protein existence level 2. Involved in oxygen transport from the lung to the various peripheral tissues. From Pongo pygmaeus (Bornean orangutan).
   9314..9369    +  polyA_signal   β-globin poly(A) signal: rabbit β-globin polyadenylation signal (Gil and Proudfoot, 1987)
   9752..9774    -  protein_bind   lac operator (fragment): The lac repressor binds to the lac operator to inhibit transcription in E. coli. This inhibition can be relieved by adding lactose or isopropyl-β-D-thiogalactopyranoside (IPTG). lac repressor encoded by lacI
   9778..9808    -  promoter       lac promoter: promoter for the E. coli lac operon
   9823..9844    -  protein_bind   CAP binding site: CAP binding activates transcription in the presence of cAMP. E. coli catabolite activator protein
   9857..9896    -  CDS            lacI (fragment): lac repressor; lacI; The lac repressor binds to the lac operator to inhibit transcription in E. coli. This inhibition can be relieved by adding lactose or isopropyl-β-D-thiogalactopyranoside (IPTG).
  10069..10878   +  CDS            KanR: aminoglycoside phosphotransferase; aph(3')-Ia; confers resistance to kanamycin in bacteria or G418 (Geneticin®) in eukaryotes
>Addgene plasmid #103147 | LSB-hsa-let-7b-3p | depositor full sequence | sequence record 195343 | Full Sequence
AATTGAGGGGATAACGCAGGAAAGAACATGTGAGCAAAAGGCCAGCAAAAGGCCAGGAACCGTAAAAAGG
CCGCGTTGCTGGCGTTTTTCCATAGGCTCCGCCCCCCTGACGAGCATCACAAAAATCGACGCTCAAGTCA
GAGGTGGCGAAACCCGACAGGACTATAAAGATACCAGGCGTTTCCCCCTGGAAGCTCCCTCGTGCGCTCT
CCTGTTCCGACCCTGCCGCTTACCGGATACCTGTCCGCCTTTCTCCCTTCGGGAAGCGTGGCGCTTTCTC
ATAGCTCACGCTGTAGGTATCTCAGTTCGGTGTAGGTCGTTCGCTCCAAGCTGGGCTGTGTGCACGAACC
CCCCGTTCAGCCCGACCGCTGCGCCTTATCCGGTAACTATCGTCTTGAGTCCAACCCGGTAAGACACGAC
TTATCGCCACTGGCAGCAGCCACTGGTAACAGGATTAGCAGAGCGAGGTATGTAGGCGGTGCTACAGAGT
TCTTGAAGTGGTGGCCTAACTACGGCTACACTAGAAGAACAGTATTTGGTATCTGCGCTCTGCTGAAGCC
AGTTACCTTCGGAAAAAGAGTTGGTAGCTCTTGATCCGGCAAACAAACCACCGCTGGTAGCGGTGGTTTT
TTTGTTTGCAAGCAGCAGATTACGCGCAGAAAAAAAGGATCTCAAGAAGATCCTTTGATCTTTTCTACGG
GGTCTGACGCTCAGTGGAACGAAAACTCACGTTAAGGGATTTTGGTCATGAGATTATCAAAAAGGATCTT
CACCTAGATCCTTTTAAATTAAAAATGAAGTTTTAAATCAATCTAAAGTATATATGAGTAAACTTGGTCT
GACAGTTACCAATGCTTAATCAGTGAGGCACCTATCTCAGCGATCTGTCTATTTCGTTCATCCATAGTTG
CCTGACTCCCCGTCGTGTAGATAACTACGATACGGGAGGGCTTACCATCTGGCCCCAGTGCTGCAATGAT
ACCGCGAGAACCACGCTCACCGGCTCCAGATTTATCAGCAATAAACCAGCCAGCCGGAAGGGCCGAGCGC
AGAAGTGGTCCTGCAACTTTATCCGCCTCCATCCAGTCTATTAATTGTTGCCGGGAAGCTAGAGTAAGTA
GTTCGCCAGTTAATAGTTTGCGCAACGTTGTTGCCATTGCTACAGGCATCGTGGTGTCACGCTCGTCGTT
TGGTATGGCTTCATTCAGCTCCGGTTCCCAACGATCAAGGCGAGTTACATGATCCCCCATGTTGTGCAAA
AAAGCGGTTAGCTCCTTCGGTCCTCCGATCGTTGTCAGAAGTAAGTTGGCCGCAGTGTTATCACTCATGG
TTATGGCAGCACTGCATAATTCTCTTACTGTCATGCCATCCGTAAGATGCTTTTCTGTGACTGGTGAGTA
CTCAACCAAGTCATTCTGAGAATAGTGTATGCGGCGACCGAGTTGCTCTTGCCCGGCGTCAATACGGGAT
AATACCGCGCCACATAGCAGAACTTTAAAAGTGCTCATCATTGGAAAACGTTCTTCGGGGCGAAAACTCT
CAAGGATCTTACCGCTGTTGAGATCCAGTTCGATGTAACCCACTCGTGCACCCAACTGATCTTCAGCATC
TTTTACTTTCACCAGCGTTTCTGGGTGAGCAAAAACAGGAAGGCAAAATGCCGCAAAAAAGGGAATAAGG
GCGACACGGAAATGTTGAATACTCATACTCTTCCTTTTTCAATATTATTGAAGCATTTATCAGGGTTATT
GTCTCATGAGCGGATACATATTTGAATGTAGCTCCGAATTTCTCGAGGGCTTGTCGACGACGGCGGTCTC
CGTCGTCAGGATCATGAATTCGACCCGCCTGCCACCATGACCGAGTACAAGCCCACGGTGCGCCTCGCCA
CCCGCGACGACGTCCCCCGGGCCGTACGCACCCTCGCCGCCGCGTTCGCCGACTACCCCGCCACGCGCCA
CACCGTCGACCCGGACCGCCACATCGAGCGGGTCACCGAGCTGCAAGAACTCTTCCTCACGCGCGTCGGG
CTCGACATCGGCAAGGTGTGGGTCGCGGACGACGGCGCCGCGGTGGCGGTCTGGACCACGCCGGAGAGCG
TCGAAGCGGGGGCGGTGTTCGCCGAGATCGGCCCGCGCATGGCCGAGTTGAGCGGTTCCCGGCTGGCCGC
GCAGCAACAGATGGAAGGCCTCCTGGCGCCGCACCGGCCCAAGGAGCCCGCGTGGTTCCTGGCCACCGTC
GGCGTCTCGCCCGACCACCAGGGCAAGGGTCTGGGCAGCGCCGTCGTGCTCCCCGGAGTGGAGGCGGCCG
AGCGCGCCGGGGTGCCCGCCTTCCTGGAGACATCCGCGCCCCGCAACCTCCCCTTCTACGAGCGGCTCGG
CTTCACCGTCACCGCCGACGTCGAGGTGCCCGAAGGACCGCGCACCTGGTGCATGACCCGCAAGCCCGGT
GCCTGATACGCGTGAATTCACTCCTCAGGTGCAGGCTGCCTATCAGAAGGTGGTGGCTGGTGTGGCCAAT
GCCCTGGCTCACAAATACCACTGAGATCTTTTTCCCTCTGCCAAAAATTATGGGGACATCATGAAGCCCC
TTGAGCATCTGACTTCTGGCTAATAAAGGAAATTTATTTTCATTGCAATAGTGTGTTGGAATTTTTTGTG
TCTCTCACTCGGAAGGACATATGGGAGGGCAAATCATTTAAAACATCAGAATGAGTATTTGGTTTAGAGT
TTGGCAACATATGCCCATATGCTGGCTGCCATGAACAAAGGTTGGCTATAAAGAGGTCATCAGTATATGA
AACAGCCCCCTGCTGTCCATTCCTTATTCCATAGAAAAGCCTTGACTTGAGGTTAGATTTTTTTTATATT
TTGTTTTGTGTTATTTTTTTCTTTAACATCCCTAAAATTTTCCTTACATGTTTTACTAGCCAGATTTTTC
CTCCTCTCCTGACTACTCCCAGTCATAGCTGTCCCTCTTCTCTTATGGAGATCCCTCGACCTGCAGCCCA
AGCTTGAATTCTCTAGAATTACCCTGTTATCCCTATGCTTGGTTTACCGAGCTCTTATTGGTTTTCAAAC
TTCATTGACTGTGCCCAACGCGCCTGGGAGCTCACGGGGACAGCCCCCCCCCAAAGCCCCCAGGGATGTA
ATTACGTCCCTCCCCCGCTAGGGGGCAGCAGCGAGCCGCCCGGGGCTCCGCTCCGGTCCGGCGCTCCCCC
CGCATCCCCGAGCCGGCAGCGTGCGGGGACAGCCCGGGCACGGGGAAGGTGGCACGGGATCGCTTTCCTC
TGAACGCTTCTCGCTGCTCTTTGAGCCTGCAGACACCTGGGGGGATACGGGGAAAAAGCTAGGCTGAAAG
ACCGGTTCTTAGAATGACACGCGCCTGGGAGCTCACGGGGACAGCCCCCCCCCAAAGCCCCCAGGGATGT
AATTACGTCCCTCCCCCGCTAGGGGGCAGCAGCGAGCCGCCCGGGGCTCCGCTCCGGTCCGGCGCTCCCC
CCGCATCCCCGAGCCGGCAGCGTGCGGGGACAGCCCGGGCACGGGGAAGGTGGCACGGGATCGCTTTCCT
CTGAACGCTTCTCGCTGCTCTTTGAGCCTGCAGACACCTGGGGGGATACGGGGAAAAAGCTAACTTCTGA
GACGACAACTTTGTATAGAAAAGTTGGCTCCGAATTCGCCCTTGACAGCAGAGATCCAGTTTGGTTAATT
AATTGGCTCCGGTGCCCGTCAGTGGGCAGAGCGCACATCGCCCACAGTCCCCGAGAAGTTGTGGGGAGGG
GTCGGCAATTGAACCGGTGCCTAGAGAAGGTGGCGCGGGGTAAACTGGGAAAGTGATGTCGTGTACTGGC
TCCGCCTTTTTCCCGAGGGTGGGGGAGAACCGTATATAAGTGCAGTAGTCGCCGTGAACGTTCTTTTTCG
CAACGGGTTTGCCGCCAGAACACAGGTAAGTGCCGTGTGTGGTTCCCGCGGGCCTGGCCTCTTTACGGGT
TATGGCCCTTGCGTGCCTTGAATTACTTCCACCTGGCTGCAGTACGTGATTCTTGATCCCGAGCTTCGGG
TTGGAAGTGGGTGGGAGAGTTCGAGGCCTTGCGCTTAAGGAGCCCCTTCGCCTCGTGCTTGAGTTGAGGC
CTGGCCTGGGCGCTGGGGCCGCCGCGTGCGAATCTGGTGGCACCTTCGCGCCTGTCTCGCTGCTTTCGAT
AAGTCTCTAGCCATTTAAAATTTTTGATGACCTGCTGCGACGCTTTTTTTCTGGCAAGATAGTCTTGTAA
ATGCGGGCCAAGATCTGCACACTGGTATTTCGGTTTTTGGGGCCGCGGGCGGCGACGGGGCCCGTGCGTC
CCAGCGCACATGTTCGGCGAGGCGGGGCCTGCGAGCGCGGCCACCGAGAATCGGACGGGGGTAGTCTCAA
GCTGGCCGGCCTGCTCTGGTGCCTGGCCTCGCGCCGCCGTGTATCGCCCCGCCCTGGGCGGCAAGGCTGG
CCCGGTCGGCACCAGTTGCGTGAGCGGAAAGATGGCCGCTTCCCGGCCCTGCTGCAGGGAGCTCAAAATG
GAGGACGCGGCGCTCGGGAGAGCGGGCGGGTGAGTCACCCACACAAAGGAAAAGGGCCTTTCCGTCCTCA
GCCGTCGCTTCATGTGACTCCACGGAGTACCGGGCGCCGTCCAGGCACCTCGATTAGTTCTCGAGCTTTT
GGAGTACGTCGTCTTTAGGTTGGGGGGAGGGGTTTTATGCGATGGAGTTTCCCCACACTGAGTGGGTGGA
GACTGAAGTTAGGCCAGCTTGGCACTTGATGTAATTCTCCTTGGAATTTGCCCTTTTTGAGTTTGGATCT
TGGTTCATTCTCAAGCCTCAGACAGTGGTTCAAAGTTTTTTTCTTCCATTTCAGGTGTCGTGAGAAGGGC
GAATTCGACCCAAGTTTGTACAAAAAAGCAGGCTGGATCCAGGTGCCACCATGGTGAGCGAGCTGATTAA
GGAGAACATGCACATGAAGCTGTACATGGAGGGCACCGTGAACAACCACCACTTCAAGTGCACATCCGAG
GGCGAAGGCAAGCCCTACGAGGGCACCCAGACCATGAGAATCAAGGCGGTCGAGGGCGGCCCTCTCCCCT
TCGCCTTCGACATCCTGGCTACCAGCTTCATGTACGGCAGCAAAACCTTCATCAACCACACCCAGGGCAT
CCCCGACTTCTTTAAGCAGTCCTTCCCCGAGGGCTTCACATGGGAGAGAGTCACCACATACGAAGATGGG
GGCGTGCTGACCGCTACCCAGGACACCAGCCTCCAGGACGGCTGCCTCATCTACAACGTCAAGATCAGAG
GGGTGAACTTCCCATCCAACGGCCCTGTGATGCAGAAGAAAACACTCGGCTGGGAGGCCTCCACCGAGAC
ACTGTACCCCGCTGACGGCGGCCTGGAAGGCAGAGCCGACATGGCCCTGAAGCTCGTGGGCGGGGGCCAC
CTGATCTGCAACCTTAAGACCACATACAGATCCAAGAAACCCGCTAAGAACCTCAAGATGCCCGGCGTCT
ACTATGTGGACAGGAGACTGGAAAGAATCAAGGAGGCCGACAAAGAGACATACGTCGAGCAGCACGAGGT
GGCTGTGGCCAGATACTGCGACCTCCCTAGCAAACTGGGGCACAAACTTAATTGAGAATTCTACCACCCA
GCTTTCTTGTACAAAGTGGTACGTCTCAAGACCAGAGGTCTCTGCTTACTCTCCTGGGAAGGCAGTAGGT
TGTATAGGGGAAGGCAGTAGGTTGTATAGGGGAAGGCAGTAGGTTGTATAGGGGAAGGCAGTAGGTTGTA
TAGCAACCAGAAGAGACCTGTGCTTCACTCCTCAGGTGCAGGCTGCCTATCAGAAGGTGGTGGCTGGTGT
GGCCAATGCCCTGGCTCACAAATACCACTGAGATCTTTTTCCCTCTGCCAAAAATTATGGGGACATCATG
AAGCCCCTTGAGCATCTGACTTCTGGCTAATAAAGGAAATTTATTTTCATTGCAATAGTGTGTTGGAATT
TTTTGTGTCTCTCACTCGGAAGGACATATGGGAGGGCAAATCATTTAAAACATCAGAATGAGTATTTGGT
TTAGAGTTTGGCAACATATGCCCATATGCTGGCTGCCATGAACAAAGGTTGGCTATAAAGAGGTCATCAG
TATATGAAACAGCCCCCTGCTGTCCATTCCTTATTCCATAGAAAAGCCTTGACTTGAGGTTAGATTTTTT
TTATATTTTGTTTTGTGTTATTTTTTTCTTTAACATCCCTAAAATTTTCCTTACATGTTTTACTAGCCAG
ATTTTTCCTCCTCTCCTGACTACTCCCAGTCATAGCTGTCCCTCTTCTCTTATGGAGATCCCGAGCGGTG
CGTTTTTATGCTTGTAGTATTGTATAATGTTTTTAAGATCCAAGCTTCTGACCTCTTCTCTTCCTCCCAC
AGGGCCTCGAGACAATTGCATCGATGGTACCAGTGAAAGTCTGCAATGAATTCGAGTTGGCGCGCCTGTC
ATTCTAAATCTCTCTTTCAGCCTAAAGCTTTTTCCCCGTATCCCCCCAGGTGTCTGCAGGCTCAAAGAGC
AGCGAGAAGCGTTCAGAGGAAAGCGATCCCGTGCCACCTTCCCCGTGCCCGGGCTGTCCCCGCACGCTGC
CGGCTCGGGGATGCGGGGGGAGCGCCGGACCGGAGCGGAGCCCCGGGCGGCTCGCTGCTGCCCCCTAGCG
GGGGAGGGACGTAATTACATCCCTGGGGGCTTTGGGAGGGGGCTGTCCCCGTGAGCTCCCAGGCGCGCCT
GTCATTCTAAATCTCTCTTTCAGCCTAAAGCTTTTTCCCCGTATCCCCCCAGGTGTCTGCAGGCTCAAAG
AGCAGCGAGAAGCGTTCAGAGGAAAGCGATCCCGTGCCACCTTCCCCGTGCCCGGGCTGTCCCCGCACGC
TGCCGGCTCGGGGATGCGGGGGGAGCGCCGGACCGGAGCGGAGCCCCGGGCGGCTCGCTGCTGCCCCCTA
GCGGGGGAGGGACGTAATTACATCCCTGGGGGCTTTGGGGGGGGGCTGTCCCCGTGAGCTCCCAGGCGCG
CCAACTCGGTACCGTATCGATGTCGACGTTAACGCTAGTGATATCAACTTTGTATAGAAAAGTTGGCTCC
GAATTCGCCCTTGACAGCAGAGATCCAGTTTGGTTAATTAATTGGCTCCGGTGCCCGTCAGTGGGCAGAG
CGCACATCGCCCACAGTCCCCGAGAAGTTGTGGGGAGGGGTCGGCAATTGAACCGGTGCCTAGAGAAGGT
GGCGCGGGGTAAACTGGGAAAGTGATGTCGTGTACTGGCTCCGCCTTTTTCCCGAGGGTGGGGGAGAACC
GTATATAAGTGCAGTAGTCGCCGTGAACGTTCTTTTTCGCAACGGGTTTGCCGCCAGAACACAGGTAAGT
GCCGTGTGTGGTTCCCGCGGGCCTGGCCTCTTTACGGGTTATGGCCCTTGCGTGCCTTGAATTACTTCCA
CCTGGCTGCAGTACGTGATTCTTGATCCCGAGCTTCGGGTTGGAAGTGGGTGGGAGAGTTCGAGGCCTTG
CGCTTAAGGAGCCCCTTCGCCTCGTGCTTGAGTTGAGGCCTGGCCTGGGCGCTGGGGCCGCCGCGTGCGA
ATCTGGTGGCACCTTCGCGCCTGTCTCGCTGCTTTCGATAAGTCTCTAGCCATTTAAAATTTTTGATGAC
CTGCTGCGACGCTTTTTTTCTGGCAAGATAGTCTTGTAAATGCGGGCCAAGATCTGCACACTGGTATTTC
GGTTTTTGGGGCCGCGGGCGGCGACGGGGCCCGTGCGTCCCAGCGCACATGTTCGGCGAGGCGGGGCCTG
CGAGCGCGGCCACCGAGAATCGGACGGGGGTAGTCTCAAGCTGGCCGGCCTGCTCTGGTGCCTGGCCTCG
CGCCGCCGTGTATCGCCCCGCCCTGGGCGGCAAGGCTGGCCCGGTCGGCACCAGTTGCGTGAGCGGAAAG
ATGGCCGCTTCCCGGCCCTGCTGCAGGGAGCTCAAAATGGAGGACGCGGCGCTCGGGAGAGCGGGCGGGT
GAGTCACCCACACAAAGGAAAAGGGCCTTTCCGTCCTCAGCCGTCGCTTCATGTGACTCCACGGAGTACC
GGGCGCCGTCCAGGCACCTCGATTAGTTCTCGAGCTTTTGGAGTACGTCGTCTTTAGGTTGGGGGGAGGG
GTTTTATGCGATGGAGTTTCCCCACACTGAGTGGGTGGAGACTGAAGTTAGGCCAGCTTGGCACTTGATG
TAATTCTCCTTGGAATTTGCCCTTTTTGAGTTTGGATCTTGGTTCATTCTCAAGCCTCAGACAGTGGTTC
AAAGTTTTTTTCTTCCATTTCAGGTGTCGTGAGAAGGGCGAATTCGACCCAAGTTTGTACAAAAAAGCAG
GCTCGCCACCATGGTGAGCAAGGGCGAGGAGCTGTTCACCGGGGTGGTGCCCATCCTGGTCGAGCTGGAC
GGCGACGTAAACGGCCACAAGTTCAGCGTGAGGGGCGAGGGCGAGGGCGATGCCACCAACGGCAAGCTGA
CCCTGAAGTTCATCTGCACCACCGGCAAGCTGCCCGTGCCCTGGCCCACCCTCGTGACCACCCTGAGCCA
CGGCGTGCAGTGCTTCGCCCGCTACCCCGACCACATGAAGCAGCACGACTTCTTCAAGTCCGCCATGCCC
GAAGGCTACGTCCAGGAGCGCACCATCTTCTTCAAGGACGACGGCACCTACAAGACCCGCGCCGAGGTGA
AGTTCGAGGGCGACACCCTAGTGAACCGCATCGAGCTGAAGGGCGTCGACTTCAAGGAGGACGGCAACAT
CCTGGGGCACAAGCTGGAGTACAACTTCAACAGCCACAACATCTATATCATGGCCGTCAAGCAGAAGAAC
GGCATCAAGGTGAACTTCAAGATCCGCCACAACGTGGAGGACGGCAGCGTGCAGCTCGCCGACCACTACC
AGCAGAACACCCCCATCGGCGACGGCCCCGTGCTGCTGCCCGACAGCCACTACCTGAGCACCCAGTCCGT
GCTGAGCAAAGACCCCAACGAGAAGCGCGATCACATGGTCCTGCTGGAGTTCCGCACCGCCGCCGGGATC
ACTCTCGGCATGGACGAGCTGTACAAGTAATACCACCCAGCTTTCTTGTACAAAGTGGTACGCGTGAATT
CACTCCTCAGGTGCAGGCTGCCTATCAGAAGGTGGTGGCTGGTGTGGCCAATGCCCTGGCTCACAAATAC
CACTGAGATCTTTTTCCCTCTGCCAAAAATTATGGGGACATCATGAAGCCCCTTGAGCATCTGACTTCTG
GCTAATAAAGGAAATTTATTTTCATTGCAATAGTGTGTTGGAATTTTTTGTGTCTCTCACTCGGAAGGAC
ATATGGGAGGGCAAATCATTTAAAACATCAGAATGAGTATTTGGTTTAGAGTTTGGCAACATATGCCCAT
ATGCTGGCTGCCATGAACAAAGGTTGGCTATAAAGAGGTCATCAGTATATGAAACAGCCCCCTGCTGTCC
ATTCCTTATTCCATAGAAAAGCCTTGACTTGAGGTTAGATTTTTTTTATATTTTGTTTTGTGTTATTTTT
TTCTTTAACATCCCTAAAATTTTCCTTACATGTTTTACTAGCCAGATTTTTCCTCCTCTCCTGACTACTC
CCAGTCATAGCTGTCCCTCTTCTCTTATGGAGATCCCTCGACCTGCAGCCCAAGCTTGGCGTAATCATGG
TCATAGCTGTTTCCTGTGTGAAATTGTTATCCGCTCACAATTCCACACAACATACGAGCCGGAAGCATAA
AGTGTAAAGCCTGGGGTGCCTAATGAGTGAGCTAACTCACATTAATTGCGTTGCGCTCACTGCCCGCTTT
CCAGTCGGGAAACCTGTCGTGCCAGCGGATCGACAGTACTAAGCTTGGTCTAATACCCAATCTCTCGTCT
TATCCAGATGTTTTATACGCCTCTGGCCCGTGTCTCAAAATCTCTGATGTTACATTGCACAAGATAAAAT
AATATCATCATGAACAATAAAACTGTCTGCTTACATAAACAGTAATACAAGGGGTGTTATGAGCCATATT
CAACGGGAAACGTCGAGGCCGCGATTAAATTCCAACATGGATGCTGATTTATATGGGTATAAATGGGCTC
GCGATAATGTCGGGCAATCAGGTGCGACAATCTATCGCTTGTATGGGAAGCCCGATGCGCCAGAGTTGTT
TCTGAAACATGGCAAAGGTAGCGTTGCCAATGATGTTACAGATGAGATGGTCAGACTAAACTGGCTGACG
GAATTTATGCCTCTTCCGACCATCAAGCATTTTATCCGTACTCCTGATGATGCATGGTTACTCACCACTG
CGATCCCCGGAAAAACAGCATTCCAGGTATTAGAAGAATATCCTGATTCAGGTGAAAATATTGTTGATGC
GCTGGCAGTGTTCCTGCGCCGGTTGCATTCGATTCCTGTTTGTAATTGTCCTTTTAACAGCGATCGCGTA
TTTCGTCTCGCTCAGGCGCAATCACGAATGAATAACGGTTTGGTTGATGCGAGTGATTTTGATGACGAGC
GTAATGGCTGGCCTGTTGAACAAGTCTGGAAAGAAATGCATAAACTTTTGCCATTCTCACCGGATTCAGT
CGTCACTCATGGTGATTTCTCACTTGATAACCTTATTTTTGACGAGGGGAAATTAATAGGTTGTATTGAT
GTTGGACGAGTCGGAATCGCAGACCGATACCAGGATCTTGCCATCCTATGGAACTGCCTCGGTGAGTTTT
CTCCTTCATTACAGAAACGGCTTTTTCAAAAATATGGTATTGATAATCCTGATATGAATAAATTGCAGTT
TCATTTGATGCTCGATGAGTTTTTCTAATCAGAATTGGTTAATTGGTTGTAACACTGGCAGAGCATTACG
CTGACTTGACGGGACGGCGCAAGCTCATGACCAAAATCCCTTAACGTGAGTTACGCGTCGTTCCACTGAG
CGTCAGAGGTATCACTAGTATTACAGAGGTAAGTTATAACAGTCGCCTAACCC
