Features (pLannotate 1.2.2; 28 found; start..end, strand, type, name):
     20..231     +  promoter       EF-1α core promoter: core promoter for human elongation factor EF-1α
    232..1170    +  intron         EF-1α intron A: intron upstream of the start codon of human EF-1α
   1197..1217    +  protein_bind   attB1: mutant version of attB; core recombination site for the Gateway® BP reaction BP Clonase™
   1237..1932    +  CDS            mKate2: mKate2 is a basic (constitutively fluorescent) red fluorescent protein published in 2009, derived from Entacmaea quadricolor. It is reported to be a rapidly-maturing monomer with moderate acid sensitivity.
   1952..1976    -  protein_bind   attB2: mutant version of attB; recombination site for the Gateway® BP reaction BP Clonase™
   2120..2194    +  CDS            HBB (fragment): HBB_PONPY - Experimental evidence at transcript level: Swiss-Prot protein existence level 2. Involved in oxygen transport from the lung to the various peripheral tissues. From Pongo pygmaeus (Bornean orangutan).
   2265..2320    +  polyA_signal   β-globin poly(A) signal: rabbit β-globin polyadenylation signal (Gil and Proudfoot, 1987)
   2704..2729    +  misc_feature   SA: splice acceptor site
   3401..3421    +  protein_bind   attB4: mutant version of attB; core recombination site for the Gateway® BP reaction BP Clonase™
   3489..3700    +  promoter       EF-1α core promoter: core promoter for human elongation factor EF-1α
   3701..4639    +  intron         EF-1α intron A: intron upstream of the start codon of human EF-1α
   4666..4686    +  protein_bind   attB1: mutant version of attB; core recombination site for the Gateway® BP reaction BP Clonase™
   4700..5416    +  CDS            EBFP2: EBFP2 is a basic (constitutively fluorescent) blue fluorescent protein published in 2007, derived from Aequorea victoria. It is reported to be a rapidly-maturing monomer with moderate acid sensitivity.
   5421..5445    -  protein_bind   attB2: mutant version of attB; recombination site for the Gateway® BP reaction BP Clonase™
   5449..5529    +  CDS            HBB (fragment): HBB_PONPY - Experimental evidence at transcript level: Swiss-Prot protein existence level 2. Involved in oxygen transport from the lung to the various peripheral tissues. From Pongo pygmaeus (Bornean orangutan).
   5600..5655    +  polyA_signal   β-globin poly(A) signal: rabbit β-globin polyadenylation signal (Gil and Proudfoot, 1987)
   6038..6060    -  protein_bind   lac operator (fragment): The lac repressor binds to the lac operator to inhibit transcription in E. coli. This inhibition can be relieved by adding lactose or isopropyl-β-D-thiogalactopyranoside (IPTG). lac repressor encoded by lacI
   6064..6094    -  promoter       lac promoter: promoter for the E. coli lac operon
   6109..6130    -  protein_bind   CAP binding site: CAP binding activates transcription in the presence of cAMP. E. coli catabolite activator protein
   6143..6182    -  CDS            lacI (fragment): lac repressor; lacI; The lac repressor binds to the lac operator to inhibit transcription in E. coli. This inhibition can be relieved by adding lactose or isopropyl-β-D-thiogalactopyranoside (IPTG).
   6355..7164    +  CDS            KanR: aminoglycoside phosphotransferase; aph(3')-Ia; confers resistance to kanamycin in bacteria or G418 (Geneticin®) in eukaryotes
   7416..8004    -  rep_origin     ori: high-copy-number ColE1/pMB1/pBR322/pUC origin of replication
   8175..9035    -  CDS            AmpR: β-lactamase; bla; confers resistance to ampicillin, carbenicillin, and related antibiotics
   9036..9107    -  promoter       AmpR promoter: bla
   9192..9791    +  CDS            PuroR: puromycin N-acetyltransferase; pac from Streptomyces alboniger; confers resistance to puromycin
   9806..9886    +  CDS            HBB (fragment): HBB_PONPY - Experimental evidence at transcript level: Swiss-Prot protein existence level 2. Involved in oxygen transport from the lung to the various peripheral tissues. From Pongo pygmaeus (Bornean orangutan).
   9957..10012   +  polyA_signal   β-globin poly(A) signal: rabbit β-globin polyadenylation signal (Gil and Proudfoot, 1987)
  10991..11011   +  protein_bind   attB4: mutant version of attB; core recombination site for the Gateway® BP reaction BP Clonase™
>Addgene plasmid #103147 | LSB-hsa-let-7b-3p | addgene full sequence | sequence record 213117 | Addgene NGS Result
GGCTCCGGTGCCCGTCAGTGGGCAGAGCGCACATCGCCCACAGTCCCCGAGAAGTTGTGGGGAGGGGTCG
GCAATTGAACCGGTGCCTAGAGAAGGTGGCGCGGGGTAAACTGGGAAAGTGATGTCGTGTACTGGCTCCG
CCTTTTTCCCGAGGGTGGGGGAGAACCGTATATAAGTGCAGTAGTCGCCGTGAACGTTCTTTTTCGCAAC
GGGTTTGCCGCCAGAACACAGGTAAGTGCCGTGTGTGGTTCCCGCGGGCCTGGCCTCTTTACGGGTTATG
GCCCTTGCGTGCCTTGAATTACTTCCACCTGGCTGCAGTACGTGATTCTTGATCCCGAGCTTCGGGTTGG
AAGTGGGTGGGAGAGTTCGAGGCCTTGCGCTTAAGGAGCCCCTTCGCCTCGTGCTTGAGTTGAGGCCTGG
CCTGGGCGCTGGGGCCGCCGCGTGCGAATCTGGTGGCACCTTCGCGCCTGTCTCGCTGCTTTCGATAAGT
CTCTAGCCATTTAAAATTTTTGATGACCTGCTGCGACGCTTTTTTTCTGGCAAGATAGTCTTGTAAATGC
GGGCCAAGATCTGCACACTGGTATTTCGGTTTTTGGGGCCGCGGGCGGCGACGGGGCCCGTGCGTCCCAG
CGCACATGTTCGGCGAGGCGGGGCCTGCGAGCGCGGCCACCGAGAATCGGACGGGGGTAGTCTCAAGCTG
GCCGGCCTGCTCTGGTGCCTGGCCTCGCGCCGCCGTGTATCGCCCCGCCCTGGGCGGCAAGGCTGGCCCG
GTCGGCACCAGTTGCGTGAGCGGAAAGATGGCCGCTTCCCGGCCCTGCTGCAGGGAGCTCAAAATGGAGG
ACGCGGCGCTCGGGAGAGCGGGCGGGTGAGTCACCCACACAAAGGAAAAGGGCCTTTCCGTCCTCAGCCG
TCGCTTCATGTGACTCCACGGAGTACCGGGCGCCGTCCAGGCACCTCGATTAGTTCTCGAGCTTTTGGAG
TACGTCGTCTTTAGGTTGGGGGGAGGGGTTTTATGCGATGGAGTTTCCCCACACTGAGTGGGTGGAGACT
GAAGTTAGGCCAGCTTGGCACTTGATGTAATTCTCCTTGGAATTTGCCCTTTTTGAGTTTGGATCTTGGT
TCATTCTCAAGCCTCAGACAGTGGTTCAAAGTTTTTTTCTTCCATTTCAGGTGTCGTGAGAAGGGCGAAT
TCGACCCAAGTTTGTACAAAAAAGCAGGCTGGATCCAGGTGCCACCATGGTGAGCGAGCTGATTAAGGAG
AACATGCACATGAAGCTGTACATGGAGGGCACCGTGAACAACCACCACTTCAAGTGCACATCCGAGGGCG
AAGGCAAGCCCTACGAGGGCACCCAGACCATGAGAATCAAGGCGGTCGAGGGCGGCCCTCTCCCCTTCGC
CTTCGACATCCTGGCTACCAGCTTCATGTACGGCAGCAAAACCTTCATCAACCACACCCAGGGCATCCCC
GACTTCTTTAAGCAGTCCTTCCCCGAGGGCTTCACATGGGAGAGAGTCACCACATACGAAGATGGGGGCG
TGCTGACCGCTACCCAGGACACCAGCCTCCAGGACGGCTGCCTCATCTACAACGTCAAGATCAGAGGGGT
GAACTTCCCATCCAACGGCCCTGTGATGCAGAAGAAAACACTCGGCTGGGAGGCCTCCACCGAGACACTG
TACCCCGCTGACGGCGGCCTGGAAGGCAGAGCCGACATGGCCCTGAAGCTCGTGGGCGGGGGCCACCTGA
TCTGCAACCTTAAGACCACATACAGATCCAAGAAACCCGCTAAGAACCTCAAGATGCCCGGCGTCTACTA
TGTGGACAGGAGACTGGAAAGAATCAAGGAGGCCGACAAAGAGACATACGTCGAGCAGCACGAGGTGGCT
GTGGCCAGATACTGCGACCTCCCTAGCAAACTGGGGCACAAACTTAATTGAGAATTCTACCACCCAGCTT
TCTTGTACAAAGTGGTACGTCTCAAGACCAGAGGTCTCTGCTTACTCTCCTGGGAAGGCAGTAGGTTGTA
TAGGGGAAGGCAGTAGGTTGTATAGGGGAAGGCAGTAGGTTGTATAGGGGAAGGCAGTAGGTTGTATAGC
AACCAGAAGAGACCTGTGCTTCACTCCTCAGGTGCAGGCTGCCTATCAGAAGGTGGTGGCTGGTGTGGCC
AATGCCCTGGCTCACAAATACCACTGAGATCTTTTTCCCTCTGCCAAAAATTATGGGGACATCATGAAGC
CCCTTGAGCATCTGACTTCTGGCTAATAAAGGAAATTTATTTTCATTGCAATAGTGTGTTGGAATTTTTT
GTGTCTCTCACTCGGAAGGACATATGGGAGGGCAAATCATTTAAAACATCAGAATGAGTATTTGGTTTAG
AGTTTGGCAACATATGCCCATATGCTGGCTGCCATGAACAAAGGTTGGCTATAAAGAGGTCATCAGTATA
TGAAACAGCCCCCTGCTGTCCATTCCTTATTCCATAGAAAAGCCTTGACTTGAGGTTAGATTTTTTTTAT
ATTTTGTTTTGTGTTATTTTTTTCTTTAACATCCCTAAAATTTTCCTTACATGTTTTACTAGCCAGATTT
TTCCTCCTCTCCTGACTACTCCCAGTCATAGCTGTCCCTCTTCTCTTATGGAGATCCCGAGCGGTGCGTT
TTTATGCTTGTAGTATTGTATAATGTTTTTAAGATCCAAGCTTCTGACCTCTTCTCTTCCTCCCACAGGG
CCTCGAGACAATTGCATCGATGGTACCAGTGAAAGTCTGCAATGAATTCGAGTTGGCGCGCCTGTCATTC
TAAATCTCTCTTTCAGCCTAAAGCTTTTTCCCCGTATCCCCCCAGGTGTCTGCAGGCTCAAAGAGCAGCG
AGAAGCGTTCAGAGGAAAGCGATCCCGTGCCACCTTCCCCGTGCCCGGGCTGTCCCCGCACGCTGCCGGC
TCGGGGATGCGGGGGGAGCGCCGGACCGGAGCGGAGCCCCGGGCGGCTCGCTGCTGCCCCCTAGCGGGGG
AGGGACGTAATTACATCCCTGGGGGCTTTGGGAGGGGGCTGTCCCCGTGAGCTCCCAGGCGCGCCTGTCA
TTCTAAATCTCTCTTTCAGCCTAAAGCTTTTTCCCCGTATCCCCCCAGGTGTCTGCAGGCTCAAAGAGCA
GCGAGAAGCGTTCAGAGGAAAGCGATCCCGTGCCACCTTCCCCGTGCCCGGGCTGTCCCCGCACGCTGCC
GGCTCGGGGATGCGGGGGGAGCGCCGGACCGGAGCGGAGCCCCGGGCGGCTCGCTGCTGCCCCCTAGCGG
GGGAGGGACGTAATTACATCCCTGGGGGCTTTGGGGGGGGGCTGTCCCCGTGAGCTCCCAGGCGCGCCAA
CTCGGTACCGTATCGATGTCGACGTTAACGCTAGTGATATCAACTTTGTATAGAAAAGTTGGCTCCGAAT
TCGCCCTTGACAGCAGAGATCCAGTTTGGTTAATTAATTGGCTCCGGTGCCCGTCAGTGGGCAGAGCGCA
CATCGCCCACAGTCCCCGAGAAGTTGTGGGGAGGGGTCGGCAATTGAACCGGTGCCTAGAGAAGGTGGCG
CGGGGTAAACTGGGAAAGTGATGTCGTGTACTGGCTCCGCCTTTTTCCCGAGGGTGGGGGAGAACCGTAT
ATAAGTGCAGTAGTCGCCGTGAACGTTCTTTTTCGCAACGGGTTTGCCGCCAGAACACAGGTAAGTGCCG
TGTGTGGTTCCCGCGGGCCTGGCCTCTTTACGGGTTATGGCCCTTGCGTGCCTTGAATTACTTCCACCTG
GCTGCAGTACGTGATTCTTGATCCCGAGCTTCGGGTTGGAAGTGGGTGGGAGAGTTCGAGGCCTTGCGCT
TAAGGAGCCCCTTCGCCTCGTGCTTGAGTTGAGGCCTGGCCTGGGCGCTGGGGCCGCCGCGTGCGAATCT
GGTGGCACCTTCGCGCCTGTCTCGCTGCTTTCGATAAGTCTCTAGCCATTTAAAATTTTTGATGACCTGC
TGCGACGCTTTTTTTCTGGCAAGATAGTCTTGTAAATGCGGGCCAAGATCTGCACACTGGTATTTCGGTT
TTTGGGGCCGCGGGCGGCGACGGGGCCCGTGCGTCCCAGCGCACATGTTCGGCGAGGCGGGGCCTGCGAG
CGCGGCCACCGAGAATCGGACGGGGGTAGTCTCAAGCTGGCCGGCCTGCTCTGGTGCCTGGCCTCGCGCC
GCCGTGTATCGCCCCGCCCTGGGCGGCAAGGCTGGCCCGGTCGGCACCAGTTGCGTGAGCGGAAAGATGG
CCGCTTCCCGGCCCTGCTGCAGGGAGCTCAAAATGGAGGACGCGGCGCTCGGGAGAGCGGGCGGGTGAGT
CACCCACACAAAGGAAAAGGGCCTTTCCGTCCTCAGCCGTCGCTTCATGTGACTCCACGGAGTACCGGGC
GCCGTCCAGGCACCTCGATTAGTTCTCGAGCTTTTGGAGTACGTCGTCTTTAGGTTGGGGGGAGGGGTTT
TATGCGATGGAGTTTCCCCACACTGAGTGGGTGGAGACTGAAGTTAGGCCAGCTTGGCACTTGATGTAAT
TCTCCTTGGAATTTGCCCTTTTTGAGTTTGGATCTTGGTTCATTCTCAAGCCTCAGACAGTGGTTCAAAG
TTTTTTTCTTCCATTTCAGGTGTCGTGAGAAGGGCGAATTCGACCCAAGTTTGTACAAAAAAGCAGGCTG
ACCGCCACCATGGTGAGCAAGGGCGAGGAGCTGTTCACCGGGGTGGTGCCCATCCTGGTCGAGCTGGACG
GCGACGTAAACGGCCACAAGTTCAGCGTGAGGGGCGAGGGCGAGGGCGATGCCACCAACGGCAAGCTGAC
CCTGAAGTTCATCTGCACCACCGGCAAGCTGCCCGTGCCCTGGCCCACCCTCGTGACCACCCTGAGCCAC
GGCGTGCAGTGCTTCGCCCGCTACCCCGACCACATGAAGCAGCACGACTTCTTCAAGTCCGCCATGCCCG
AAGGCTACGTCCAGGAGCGCACCATCTTCTTCAAGGACGACGGCACCTACAAGACCCGCGCCGAGGTGAA
GTTCGAGGGCGACACCCTAGTGAACCGCATCGAGCTGAAGGGCGTCGACTTCAAGGAGGACGGCAACATC
CTGGGGCACAAGCTGGAGTACAACTTCAACAGCCACAACATCTATATCATGGCCGTCAAGCAGAAGAACG
GCATCAAGGTGAACTTCAAGATCCGCCACAACGTGGAGGACGGCAGCGTGCAGCTCGCCGACCACTACCA
GCAGAACACCCCCATCGGCGACGGCCCCGTGCTGCTGCCCGACAGCCACTACCTGAGCACCCAGTCCGTG
CTGAGCAAAGACCCCAACGAGAAGCGCGATCACATGGTCCTGCTGGAGTTCCGCACCGCCGCCGGGATCA
CTCTCGGCATGGACGAGCTGTACAAGTAATACCCAGCTTTCTTGTACAAAGTGGTACGCGTGAATTCACT
CCTCAGGTGCAGGCTGCCTATCAGAAGGTGGTGGCTGGTGTGGCCAATGCCCTGGCTCACAAATACCACT
GAGATCTTTTTCCCTCTGCCAAAAATTATGGGGACATCATGAAGCCCCTTGAGCATCTGACTTCTGGCTA
ATAAAGGAAATTTATTTTCATTGCAATAGTGTGTTGGAATTTTTTGTGTCTCTCACTCGGAAGGACATAT
GGGAGGGCAAATCATTTAAAACATCAGAATGAGTATTTGGTTTAGAGTTTGGCAACATATGCCCATATGC
TGGCTGCCATGAACAAAGGTTGGCTATAAAGAGGTCATCAGTATATGAAACAGCCCCCTGCTGTCCATTC
CTTATTCCATAGAAAAGCCTTGACTTGAGGTTAGATTTTTTTTATATTTTGTTTTGTGTTATTTTTTTCT
TTAACATCCCTAAAATTTTCCTTACATGTTTTACTAGCCAGATTTTTCCTCCTCTCCTGACTACTCCCAG
TCATAGCTGTCCCTCTTCTCTTATGGAGATCCCTCGACCTGCAGCCCAAGCTTGGCGTAATCATGGTCAT
AGCTGTTTCCTGTGTGAAATTGTTATCCGCTCACAATTCCACACAACATACGAGCCGGAAGCATAAAGTG
TAAAGCCTGGGGTGCCTAATGAGTGAGCTAACTCACATTAATTGCGTTGCGCTCACTGCCCGCTTTCCAG
TCGGGAAACCTGTCGTGCCAGCGGATCGACAGTACTAAGCTTGGTCTAATACCCAATCTCTCGTCTTATC
CAGATGTTTTATACGCCTCTGGCCCGTGTCTCAAAATCTCTGATGTTACATTGCACAAGATAAAAATATA
TCATCATGAACAATAAAACTGTCTGCTTACATAAACAGTAATACAAGGGGTGTTATGAGCCATATTCAAC
GGGAAACGTCGAGGCCGCGATTAAATTCCAACATGGATGCTGATTTATATGGGTATAAATGGGCTCGCGA
TAATGTCGGGCAATCAGGTGCGACAATCTATCGCTTGTATGGGAAGCCCGATGCGCCAGAGTTGTTTCTG
AAACATGGCAAAGGTAGCGTTGCCAATGATGTTACAGATGAGATGGTCAGACTAAACTGGCTGACGGAAT
TTATGCCTCTTCCGACCATCAAGCATTTTATCCGTACTCCTGATGATGCATGGTTACTCACCACTGCGAT
CCCCGGAAAAACAGCATTCCAGGTATTAGAAGAATATCCTGATTCAGGTGAAAATATTGTTGATGCGCTG
GCAGTGTTCCTGCGCCGGTTGCATTCGATTCCTGTTTGTAATTGTCCTTTTAACAGCGATCGCGTATTTC
GTCTCGCTCAGGCGCAATCACGAATGAATAACGGTTTGGTTGATGCGAGTGATTTTGATGACGAGCGTAA
TGGCTGGCCTGTTGAACAAGTCTGGAAAGAAATGCATAAACTTTTGCCATTCTCACCGGATTCAGTCGTC
ACTCATGGTGATTTCTCACTTGATAACCTTATTTTTGACGAGGGGAAATTAATAGGTTGTATTGATGTTG
GACGAGTCGGAATCGCAGACCGATACCAGGATCTTGCCATCCTATGGAACTGCCTCGGTGAGTTTTCTCC
TTCATTACAGAAACGGCTTTTTCAAAAATATGGTATTGATAATCCTGATATGAATAAATTGCAGTTTCAT
TTGATGCTCGATGAGTTTTTCTAATCAGAATTGGTTAATTGGTTGTAACACTGGCAGAGCATTACGCTGA
CTTGACGGGACGGCGCAAGCTCATGACCAAAATCCCTTAACGTGAGTTACGCGTCGTTCCACTGAGCGTC
AGAGGTATCACTAGTATTACAGAGGTAAGTTATAACAGTCGCCTAACCCAATTGAGGGGATAACGCAGGA
AAGAACATGTGAGCAAAAGGCCAGCAAAAGGCCAGGAACCGTAAAAAGGCCGCGTTGCTGGCGTTTTTCC
ATAGGCTCCGCCCCCCTGACGAGCATCACAAAAATCGACGCTCAAGTCAGAGGTGGCGAAACCCGACAGG
ACTATAAAGATACCAGGCGTTTCCCCCTGGAAGCTCCCTCGTGCGCTCTCCTGTTCCGACCCTGCCGCTT
ACCGGATACCTGTCCGCCTTTCTCCCTTCGGGAAGCGTGGCGCTTTCTCATAGCTCACGCTGTAGGTATC
TCAGTTCGGTGTAGGTCGTTCGCTCCAAGCTGGGCTGTGTGCACGAACCCCCCGTTCAGCCCGACCGCTG
CGCCTTATCCGGTAACTATCGTCTTGAGTCCAACCCGGTAAGACACGACTTATCGCCACTGGCAGCAGCC
ACTGGTAACAGGATTAGCAGAGCGAGGTATGTAGGCGGTGCTACAGAGTTCTTGAAGTGGTGGCCTAACT
ACGGCTACACTAGAAGAACAGTATTTGGTATCTGCGCTCTGCTGAAGCCAGTTACCTTCGGAAAAAGAGT
TGGTAGCTCTTGATCCGGCAAACAAACCACCGCTGGTAGCGGTGGTTTTTTTGTTTGCAAGCAGCAGATT
ACGCGCAGAAAAAAAGGATCTCAAGAAGATCCTTTGATCTTTTCTACGGGGTCTGACGCTCAGTGGAACG
AAAACTCACGTTAAGGGATTTTGGTCATGAGATTATCAAAAAGGATCTTCACCTAGATCCTTTTAAATTA
AAAATGAAGTTTTAAATCAATCTAAAGTATATATGAGTAAACTTGGTCTGACAGTTACCAATGCTTAATC
AGTGAGGCACCTATCTCAGCGATCTGTCTATTTCGTTCATCCATAGTTGCCTGACTCCCCGTCGTGTAGA
TAACTACGATACGGGAGGGCTTACCATCTGGCCCCAGTGCTGCAATGATACCGCGAGAACCACGCTCACC
GGCTCCAGATTTATCAGCAATAAACCAGCCAGCCGGAAGGGCCGAGCGCAGAAGTGGTCCTGCAACTTTA
TCCGCCTCCATCCAGTCTATTAATTGTTGCCGGGAAGCTAGAGTAAGTAGTTCGCCAGTTAATAGTTTGC
GCAACGTTGTTGCCATTGCTACAGGCATCGTGGTGTCACGCTCGTCGTTTGGTATGGCTTCATTCAGCTC
CGGTTCCCAACGATCAAGGCGAGTTACATGATCCCCCATGTTGTGCAAAAAAGCGGTTAGCTCCTTCGGT
CCTCCGATCGTTGTCAGAAGTAAGTTGGCCGCAGTGTTATCACTCATGGTTATGGCAGCACTGCATAATT
CTCTTACTGTCATGCCATCCGTAAGATGCTTTTCTGTGACTGGTGAGTACTCAACCAAGTCATTCTGAGA
ATAGTGTATGCGGCGACCGAGTTGCTCTTGCCCGGCGTCAATACGGGATAATACCGCGCCACATAGCAGA
ACTTTAAAAGTGCTCATCATTGGAAAACGTTCTTCGGGGCGAAAACTCTCAAGGATCTTACCGCTGTTGA
GATCCAGTTCGATGTAACCCACTCGTGCACCCAACTGATCTTCAGCATCTTTTACTTTCACCAGCGTTTC
TGGGTGAGCAAAAACAGGAAGGCAAAATGCCGCAAAAAAGGGAATAAGGGCGACACGGAAATGTTGAATA
CTCATACTCTTCCTTTTTCAATATTATTGAAGCATTTATCAAGGTTATTGTCTCATGAGCGGATACATAT
TTGAATGTACCGAATTTCTCGAGGGCTTGTCGACGACGGCGGTCTCCGTCGTCAGGATCATGAATTCGAC
CGCCTGTCTCAAGGTGCCACCATGACCGAGTACAAGCCCACGGTGCGCCTCGCCACCCGCGACGACGTCC
CCCGGGCCGTACGCACCCTCGCCGCCGCGTTCGCCGACTACCCCGCCACGCGCCACACCGTCGACCCGGA
CCGCCACATCGAGCGGGTCACCGAGCTGCAAGAACTCTTCCTCACGCGCGTCGGGCTCGACATCGGCAAG
GTGTGGGTCGCGGACGACGGCGCCGCGGTGGCGGTCTGGACCACGCCGGAGAGCGTCGAAGCGGGGGCGG
TGTTCGCCGAGATCGGCCCGCGCATGGCCGAGTTGAGCGGTTCCCGGCTGGCCGCGCAGCAACAGATGGA
AGGCCTCCTGGCGCCGCACCGGCCCAAGGAGCCCGCGTGGTTCCTGGCCACCGTCGGCGTCTCGCCCGAC
CACCAGGGCAAGGGTCTGGGCAGCGCCGTCGTGCTCCCCGGAGTGGAGGCGGCCGAGCGCGCCGGGGTGC
CCGCCTTCCTGGAGACATCCGCGCCCCGCAACCTCCCCTTCTACGAGCGGCTCGGCTTCACCGTCACCGC
CGACGTCGAGGTGCCCGAAGGACCGCGCACCTGGTGCATGACCCGCAAGCCCGGTGCCTGAGCTTTGAGA
CTACGCGTGAATTCACTCCTCAGGTGCAGGCTGCCTATCAGAAGGTGGTGGCTGGTGTGGCCAATGCCCT
GGCTCACAAATACCACTGAGATCTTTTTCCCTCTGCCAAAAATTATGGGGACATCATGAAGCCCCTTGAG
CATCTGACTTCTGGCTAATAAAGGAAATTTATTTTCATTGCAATAGTGTGTTGGAATTTTTTGTGTCTCT
CACTCGGAAGGACATATGGGAGGGCAAATCATTTAAAACATCAGAATGAGTATTTGGTTTAGAGTTTGGC
AACATATGCCCATATGCTGGCTGCCATGAACAAAGGTTGGCTATAAAGAGGTCATCAGTATATGAAACAG
CCCCCTGCTGTCCATTCCTTATTCCATAGAAAAGCCTTGACTTGAGGTTAGATTTTTTTTATATTTTGTT
TTGTGTTATTTTTTTCTTTAACATCCCTAAAATTTTCCTTACATGTTTTACTAGCCAGATTTTTCCTCCT
CTCCTGACTACTCCCAGTCATAGCTGTCCCTCTTCTCTTATGGAGATCCCTCGACCTGCAGCCCAAGCTT
GAATTCTCTAGAATTACCCTGTTATCCCTATGCTTGGTTTACCGAGCTCTTATTGGTTTTCAAACTTCAT
TGACTGTGCCCAACGCGCCTGGGAGCTCACGGGGACAGCCCCCCCCCAAAGCCCCCAGGGATGTAATTAC
GTCCCTCCCCCGCTAGGGGGCAGCAGCGAGCCGCCCGGGGCTCCGCTCCGGTCCGGCGCTCCCCCCGCAT
CCCCGAGCCGGCAGCGTGCGGGGACAGCCCGGGCACGGGGAAGGTGGCACGGGATCGCTTTCCTCTGAAC
GCTTCTCGCTGCTCTTTGAGCCTGCAGACACCTGGGGGGATACGGGGAAAAAGCTAGGCTGAAAGACCGG
TTCTTAGAATGACACGCGCCTGGGAGCTCACGGGGACAGCCCCCCCCCAAAGCCCCCAGGGATGTAATTA
CGTCCCTCCCCCGCTAGGGGGCAGCAGCGAGCCGCCCGGGGCTCCGCTCCGGTCCGGCGCTCCCCCCGCA
TCCCCGAGCCGGCAGCGTGCGGGGACAGCCCGGGCACGGGGAAGGTGGCACGGGATCGCTTTCCTCTGAA
CGCTTCTCGCTGCTCTTTGAGCCTGCAGACACCTGGGGGGATACGGGGAAAAAGCTAACTTCTGAGACGA
CAACTTTGTATAGAAAAGTTGGCTCCGAATTCGCCCTTGACAGCAGAGATCCAGTTTGGTTAATTAATT
