>Addgene plasmid #103147 | LSB-hsa-let-7b-3p | depositor partial sequence | sequence record 195344 | hsa-let-7b-3p target
GGGAAGGCAGTAGGTTGTATAG
