>Addgene plasmid #103147 | LSB-hsa-let-7b-3p | addgene partial sequence | sequence record 213106 | mKate2-F 5'-ACCCGCTAAGAACCTCAAGA-3'
AGGAGGCCGACAAAGAGACATACGTCGAGCAGCACGAGGTGGCTGTGGCCAGATACTGCGACCTCCCTAG
CAAACTGGGGCACAAACTTAATTGAGAATTCTACCACCCAGCTTTCTTGTACAAAGTGGTACGTCTCAAG
ACCAGAGGTCTCTGCTTACTCTCCTGGGAAGGCAGTAGGTTGTATAGGGGAAGGCAGTAGGTTGTATAGG
GGAAGGCAGTAGGTTGTATAGGGGAAGGCAGTAGGTTGTATAGCAACCAGAAGAGACCTGTGCTTCACTC
CTCAGGTGCAGGCTGCCTATCAGAAGGTGGTGGCTGGTGTGGCCAATGCCCTGGCTCACAAATACCACTG
AGATCTTTTTCCCTCTGCCAAAAATTATGGGGACATCATGAAGCCCCTTGAGCATCTGACTTCTGGCTAA
TAAAGGAAATTTATTTTCATTGCAATAGTGTGTTGGAATTTTTTGTGTCTCTCACTCGGAAGGACATATG
GGAGGGCAAATCATTTAAAACATCAGAATGAGTATTTGGTTTAGAGTTTGGCAACATATGCCCATATGCT
GGCTGCCATGAACAAAGGTTGGCTATAAAGAGGTCATCA
